>Addgene plasmid #243727 | pJH106 | addgene full sequence | sequence record 488884 | Addgene NGS Result
GTCGACGGATCGGGAGATCTCCCGATCCCCTATGGTGCACTCTCAGTACAATCTGCTCTGATGCCGCATA
GTTAAGCCAGTATCTGCTCCCTGCTTGTGTGTTGGAGGTCGCTGAGTAGTGCGCGAGCAAAATTTAAGCT
ACAACAAGGCAAGGCTTGACCGACAATTGCATGAAGAATCTGCTTAGGGTTAGGCGTTTTGCGCTGCTTC
GCGATGTACGGGCCAGATATACGCGTTGACATTGATTATTGACTAGTTATTAATAGTAATCAATTACGGG
GTCATTAGTTCATAGCCCATATATGGAGTTCCGCGTTACATAACTTACGGTAAATGGCCCGCCTGGCTGA
CCGCCCAACGACCCCCGCCCATTGACGTCAATAATGACGTATGTTCCCATAGTAACGCCAATAGGGACTT
TCCATTGACGTCAATGGGTGGAGTATTTACGGTAAACTGCCCACTTGGCAGTACATCAAGTGTATCATAT
GCCAAGTACGCCCCCTATTGACGTCAATGACGGTAAATGGCCCGCCTGGCATTATGCCCAGTACATGACC
TTATGGGACTTTCCTACTTGGCAGTACATCTACGTATTAGTCATCGCTATTACCATGGTGATGCGGTTTT
GGCAGTACATCAATGGGCGTGGATAGCGGTTTGACTCACGGGGATTTCCAAGTCTCCACCCCATTGACGT
CAATGGGAGTTTGTTTTGGCACCAAAATCAACGGGACTTTCCAAAATGTCGTAACAACTCCGCCCCATTG
ACGCAAATGGGCGGTAGGCGTGTACGGTGGGAGGTCTATATAAGCAGCGCGTTTTGCCTGTACTGGGTCT
CTCTGGTTAGACCAGATCTGAGCCTGGGAGCTCTCTGGCTAACTAGGGAACCCACTGCTTAAGCCTCAAT
AAAGCTTGCCTTGAGTGCTTCAAGTAGTGTGTGCCCGTCTGTTGTGTGACTCTGGTAACTAGAGATCCCT
CAGACCCTTTTAGTCAGTGTGGAAAATCTCTAGCAGTGGCGCCCGAACAGGGACTTGAAAGCGAAAGGGA
AACCAGAGGAGCTCTCTCGACGCAGGACTCGGCTTGCTGAAGCGCGCACGGCAAGAGGCGAGGGGCGGCG
ACTGGTGAGTACGCCAAAAATTTTGACTAGCGGAGGCTAGAAGGAGAGAGATGGGTGCGAGAGCGTCAGT
ATTAAGCGGGGGAGAATTAGATCGCGATGGGAAAAAATTCGGTTAAGGCCAGGGGGAAAGAAAAAATATA
AATTAAAACATATAGTATGGGCAAGCAGGGAGCTAGAACGATTCGCAGTTAATCCTGGCCTGTTAGAAAC
ATCAGAAGGCTGTAGACAAATACTGGGACAGCTACAACCATCCCTTCAGACAGGATCAGAAGAACTTAGA
TCATTATATAATACAGTAGCAACCCTCTATTGTGTGCATCAAAGGATAGAGATAAAAGACACCAAGGAAG
CTTTAGACAAGATAGAGGAAGAGCAAAACAAAAGTAAGACCACCGCACAGCAAGCGGCCGCTGATCTTCA
GACCTGGAGGAGGAGATATGAGGGACAATTGGAGAAGTGAATTATATAAATATAAAGTAGTAAAAATTGA
ACCATTAGGAGTAGCACCCACCAAGGCAAAGAGAAGAGTGGTGCAGAGAGAAAAAAGAGCAGTGGGAATA
GGAGCTTTGTTCCTTGGGTTCTTGGGAGCAGCAGGAAGCACTATGGGCGCAGCGTCAATGACGCTGACGG
TACAGGCCAGACAATTATTGTCTGGTATAGTGCAGCAGCAGAACAATTTGCTGAGGGCTATTGAGGCGCA
ACAGCATCTGTTGCAACTCACAGTCTGGGGCATCAAGCAGCTCCAGGCAAGAATCCTGGCTGTGGAAAGA
TACCTAAAGGATCAACAGCTCCTGGGGATTTGGGGTTGCTCTGGAAAACTCATTTGCACCACTGCTGTGC
CTTGGAATGCTAGTTGGAGTAATAAATCTCTGGAACAGATTTGGAATCACACGACCTGGATGGAGTGGGA
CAGAGAAATTAACAATTACACAAGCTTAATACACTCCTTAATTGAAGAATCGCAAAACCAGCAAGAAAAG
AATGAACAAGAATTATTGGAATTAGATAAATGGGCAAGTTTGTGGAATTGGTTTAACATAACAAATTGGC
TGTGGTATATAAAATTATTCATAATGATAGTAGGAGGCTTGGTAGGTTTAAGAATAGTTTTTGCTGTACT
TTCTATAGTGAATAGAGTTAGGCAGGGATATTCACCATTATCGTTTCAGACCCACCTCCCAACCCCGAGG
GGACCCGACAGGCCCGAAGGAATAGAAGAAGAAGGTGGAGAGAGAGACAGAGACAGATCCATTCGATTAG
TGAACGGATCGGCACTGCGTGCGCCAATTCTGCAGACAAATGGCAGTATTCATCCACAATTTTAAAAGAA
AAGGGGGGATTGGGGGGTACAGTGCAGGGGAAAGAATAGTAGACATAATAGCAACAGACATACAAACTAA
AGAATTACAAAAACAAATTACAAAAATTCAAAATTTTCGGGTTTATTACAGGGACAGCAGAGATCCAGTT
TGGTTAATTAGCTAGCGATGCGGGGAGGCGGCCCAAAGGGAGATCCGACTCGTCTGAGGGCGAAGGCGAA
GACGCGGAAGAGGCCGCAGAGCCGGCAGCAGGCCGCGGGAAGGAAGGTCCGCTGGATTGAGGGCCGAAGG
GACGTAGCAGAAGGACGTCCCGCGCAGAATCCAGGTGGCAACACAGGCGAGCAGCCAAGGAAAGGACGAT
GATTTCCCCGACAACACCACGGAATTGTCAGTGCCCAACAGCCGAGCCCCTGTCCAGCAGCGGGCAAGGC
AGGCGGCGATGAGTTCCGCCGTGGCAATAGGGAGGGGGAAAGCGAAAGTCCCGGAAAGGAGCTGACAGGT
GGTGGCAATGCCCCAACCAGTGGGGGTTGCGTCAGCAAACACAGTGCACACCACGCCACGTTGCCTGACA
ACGGGCCACAACTCCTCATAAAGAGACAGCAACCAGGATTTATACAAGGAGGAGAAAATGAAAGCCATAC
GGGAAGCAATAGCATGATACAAAGGCATTAAAGCAGCGTATCCACATAGCGTAAAAGGAGCAACATAGTT
AAGAATACCAGTCAATCTTTCACAAATTTTGTAATCCAGAGGTTGATTACCGATAAGCTTGATATCGAAT
TCTTAACTGGCACCGGGCTTGCGGGTCATGCACCAGGTGCGCGGTCCTTCGGGCACCTCGACGTCGGCGG
TGACGGTGAAGCCGAGCCGCTCGTAGAAGGGGAGGTTGCGGGGCGCGGAGGTCTCCAGGAAGGCGGGCAC
CCCGGCGCGCTCGGCCGCCTCCACTCCGGGGAGCACGACGGCGCTGCCCAGACCCTTGCCCTGGTGGTCG
GGCGAGACGCCGACGGTGGCCAGGAACCACGCGGGCTCCTTGGGCCGGTGCGGCGCCAGGAGGCCTTCCA
TCTGTTGCTGCGCGGCCAGCCGGGAACCGCTCAACTCGGCCATGCGCGGGCCGATCTCGGCGAACACCGC
CCCCGCTTCGACGCTCTCCGGCGTGGTCCAGACCGCCACGGCGGCGCCGTCGTCCGCGACCCACACCTTG
CCGATGTCGAGCCCGACGCGCGTGAGGAAGAGTTCTTGCAGCTCGGTGACCCGCTCGATGTGGCGGTCCG
GATCGACGGTGTGGCGCGTGGCGGGGTAGTCGGCGAACGCGGCGGCGAGGGTGCGTACGGCCCTGGGGAC
GTCGTCGCGGGTGGCGAGGCGCACCGTGGGCTTGTACTCGGTCATGGTGGTACCCCCTGGGGAGAGAGGT
CGGTGATTCGGTCAACGAGGGAGCCGACTGCCGACGTGCGCTCCGGAGGCTTGCAGAATGCGGAACACCG
CGCGGGCAGGAACAGGGCCCACACTACCGCCCCACACCCCGCCTCCCGCACCGCCCCTTCCCGGCCGCTG
CTCTCGGCGCGCCCTGCTGAGCAGCCGCTATTGGCCACAGCCCATCGCGGTCGGCGCGCTGCCATTGCTC
CCTGGCGCTGTCCGTCTGCGAGGGTACTAGTGAGACGTGCGGCTTCCGTTTGTCACGTCCGGCACGCCGC
GAACCGCAAGGAACCTTCCCGACTTAGGGGCGGAGCAGGAAGCGTCGCCGGGGGGCCCACAAGGGTAGCG
GCGAAGATCCGGGTGACGCTGCGAACGGACGTGAAGAATGTGCGAGACCCAGGGTCGGCGCCGCTGCGTT
TCCCGGAACCACGCCCAGAGCAGCCGCGTCCCTGCGCAAACCCAGGGCTGCCTTGGAAAAGGCGCAAATC
GATTGCAAAGATGGATAAAGTTTTAAACAGAGAGGAATCTTTGCAGCTAATGGACCTTCTAGGTCTTGAA
AGGAGTGGGAATTGGCTCCGGTGCCCGTCAGTGGGCAGAGCGCACATCGCCCACAGTCCCCGAGAAGTTG
GGGGGAGGGGTCGGCAATTGAACCGGTGCCTAGAGAAGGTGGCGCGGGGTAAACTGGGAAAGTGATGTCG
TGTACTGGCTCCGCCTTTTTCCCGAGGGTGGGGGAGAACCGTATATAAGTGCAGTAGTCGCCGTGAACGT
TCTTTTTCGCAACGGGTTTGCCGCCAGAACACAGGTAAGTGCCGTGTGTGGTTCCCGCGGGCCTGGCCTC
TTTACGGGTTATGGCCCTTGCGTGCCTTGAATTACTTCCACCTGGCTGCAGTACGTGATTCTTGATCCCG
AGCTTCGGGTTGGAAGTGGGTGGGAGAGTTCGAGGCCTTGCGCTTAAGGAGCCCCTTCGCCTCGTGCTTG
AGTTGAGGCCTGGCCTGGGCGCTGGGGCCGCCGCGTGCGAATCTGGTGGCACCTTCGCGCCTGTCTCGCT
GCTTTCGATAAGTCTCTAGCCATTTAAAATTTTTGATGACCTGCTGCGACGCTTTTTTTCTGGCAAGATA
GTCTTGTAAATGCGGGCCAAGATCTGCACACTGGTATTTCGGTTTTTGGGGCCGCGGGCGGCGACGGGGC
CCGTGCGTCCCAGCGCACATGTTCGGCGAGGCGGGGCCTGCGAGCGCGGCCACCGAGAATCGGACGGGGG
TAGTCTCAAGCTGGCCGGCCTGCTCTGGTGCCTGGCCTCGCGCCGCCGTGTATCGCCCCGCCCTGGGCGG
CAAGGCTGGCCCGGTCGGCACCAGTTGCGTGAGCGGAAAGATGGCCGCTTCCCGGCCCTGCTGCAGGGAG
CTCAAAATGGAGGACGCGGCGCTCGGGAGAGCGGGCGGGTGAGTCACCCACACAAAGGAAAAGGGCCTTT
CCGTCCTCAGCCGTCGCTTCATGTGACTCCACGGAGTACCGGGCGCCGTCCAGGCACCTCGATTAGTTCT
CGAGCTTTTGGAGTACGTCGTCTTTAGGTTGGGGGGAGGGGTTTTATGCGATGGAGTTTCCCCACACTGA
GTGGGTGGAGACTGAAGTTAGGCCAGCTTGGCACTTGATGTAATTCTCCTTGGAATTTGCCCTTTTTGAG
TTTGGATCTTGGTTCATTCTCAAGCCTCAGACAGTGGTTCAAAGTTTTTTTCTTCCATTTCAGGTGTCGT
GACCTGCAGGATCGTGCGGGACGTGGACGGAAGAAAAAAGAGAGTGAGCGAGCGCCGGAATCAGCCCGGC
GTGGAGTGCGGACCCGCGGTAGTGCCAGGGGGCGAAGGCGGCGGTGGTGAGGAAGATACTTTGGTTAGTG
ACCACATCGCAGCATGGCGGCTGTGGTGCTGGCGGCGACGCGGTTGCTGCGGGGCTCGGGTTCTTGGGGC
TGTTCGCGGCTGAGGTTTGGACCTCCTGCGTACAGACGGTTTAGTAGTGGTGGTGCCTATCCCAACATCC
CCCTCTCTTCTCCCTTACCTGGAGTACCCAAGCCTGTTTTTGCTACAGTTGATGGACAGGAAAAGTTTGA
AACCAAAGTAACCACATTGGATAATGGGCTTCGCGTGGCATCTCAGAATAAGTTTGGACAGTTTTGTACA
GTAGGAATTCTTATCAATTCAGGATCGAGATATGGGTCAGAACCTGCAACATCAGGATCCGAGACCCCGG
GGACGTCAGAGTCAGCAACCCCCGAATCTGGACCAGGCACGAGCACTGAGCCGTCAGAAGGGTCAGCACC
TGGTAGTCCAGCCGGAAGTCCAACGAGCACAGAAGAGGGCACAAGTGAGTCCGCAACCCCCGAGAGCGGC
CCAGGAAGCGAGCCTGCGACATCCGGCAGCGAGACCCCGGGCACCTCAGAATCAGCAACTCCGGAGAGTG
GACCGGGTAGCCCAGCCGGATCTCCCACTAGTACGGAAGAGGGGTCCCCCGCAGGCTCACCCACGTCCAC
CGAGGAGGGTACTTCTACGGAACCTTCTGAGGGGTCCGCACCAGGTACCTCTGAATCTGCAACGCCCGAG
TCCGGTCCAGGAACGTCAGAGAGTGCAACTCCGGAATCTGGCCCGGGCACCAGTGAATCTGCCACTCCTG
AATCCGGTCCGGGCTCTGAGCCAGCCACATCAGGGTCTGAAACACCGGGGAGCGAACCCGCGACTAGTGG
AAGTGAAACACCTGGGTCCCCAGCCGGGTCTCCGACCAGTACTGAGGAGGGAACGTCAACAGAACCATCC
GAGGGTAGCGCCCCTGGGACTTCAACGGAGCCTAGTGAAGGCAGCGCGCCGGGGTCTGAACCCGCGACCA
GTGGTAGCGAGACGCCGGGCACATCTGAGTCCGCCACACCAGAGTCTGGGCCCGGTACGAGTACAGAACC
ATCTGAGGGCAGTTCGGCTGGTGGGCCCGGCAAGGGCATGTTCTCCAGGCTCTACCTCAACGTGCTCAAC
AGGCACCACTGGATGTATAACGCGACCTCCTACCACCACAGCTACGAGGACACTGGCCTCCTTTGCATCC
ATGCCAGCGCCGACCCAAGACAGGTTCGAGAAATGGTAGAAATCATCACAAAGGAGTTTATTTTAATGGG
CGGAACCGTGGACACGGTGGAGCTGGAACGAGCCAAGACGCAGCTGACATCAATGCTCATGATGAACCTG
GAATCCAGGCCTGTGATCTTCGAGGATGTGGGGAGGCAGGTGCTGGCCACTCGCTCCAGAAAGCTGCCGC
ACGAGCTGTGCACGCTCATCCGCAACGTGAAGCCGGAAGATGTGAAGAGAGTCGCTTCTAAGATGCTCCG
AGGGAAGCCGGCAGTGGCCGCCCTGGGTGACCTGACTGACCTGCCCACGTATGAGCACATCCAGACCGCC
CTGTCGAGTAAGGACGGGCGCCTGCCCAGGACGTACCGGCTCTTCCGGTAGTTAGTCTGCTGAAACAAGC
CGCCTGAACGCGTTAAGTCGACAAAGAGCCAGGAAAACCCGGGAATTTTCCAAAAGGTCTTCACGTTAAA
CTTGTCTTATCTCAGGAGAGAGCCCGCTCTTGTCTCCCAGTTCCTGGTAGGGTCTGCCTGTTGGAAAGTG
TACCTGGATGCTTCTGGGCTCCGTTTGGCAATAGCAGTCTTGGCTGATGTGCACAGTCTGGCTCCCAGCT
CACCCTTTTTTTTTAAAGTAAGAAAATAGTTGCTACCGATAGGGACTTTGCCAAGTCCAATTATCTTCTA
GGATTGAAAGGTGCATTTTCCCCATAAAAAAGGCGAGGAAAACCCATGGCTGCTTTGTGTCACCTCAGTG
ACTTACAGTCCCCCTTGGCATTTAGTTGGTACTAGAGCCAGTCATCCTTAACAAATCTTTTCACATTTTA
TTTCTTTCACATGTAGTCATCTTCAAAAAGGAAAGATTTGGAATTTTAGAAAAGGGGCAACTCTTCTTTT
TAGCATTCTCATCAGAAAGTCACAAAAATCGATGGAATCATTTCCACTGGGAAGATTGACCTTTTGTATT
TATTTGTGGGGTAAATTAATAAGCATTCCAGATGCTTGCAGCTTCCTGCATCCAGGAGATGCTGTGTTCC
CCGTGATGCAGCTGGAACCCAAGCTGCAGCAGGAGATGCAAGTTTCAGGATGTTCCCCACTGAGCTGGAG
GAATATCTACAGCAGTGATGCTTGAAATTTTTGTATGAATTATTTTGTCGTCCTACCCTTTTCCTCCAAA
ACAAAAATTAGAGGATTATTTTAATACTTTGGATTCTTCCCCCTTTTTTGAGATTAATTAACTTTAAGAC
CAATGACTTACAAGGCAGCTGTAGATCTTAGCCACTTTTTAAAAGAAAAGGGGGGACTGGAAGGGCTAAT
TCACTCCCAACGAAGACAAGATATCCTTGATCTGTGGATCTACCACACACAAGGCTACTTCCCTGATTGG
CAGAACTACACACCAGGGCCAGGGATCAGATATCCACTGACCTTTGGATGGTGCTACAAGCTAGTACCAG
TTGAGCAAGAGAAGGTAGAAGAAGCCAATGAAGGAGAGAACACCCGCTTGTTACACCCTGTGAGCCTGCA
TGGGATGGATGACCCGGAGAGAGAAGTATTAGAGTGGAGGTTTGACAGCCGCCTAGCATTTCATCACATG
GCCCGAGAGCTGCATCCGGACTGTACTGGGTCTCTCTGGTTAGACCAGATCTGAGCCTGGGAGCTCTCTG
GCTAACTAGGGAACCCACTGCTTAAGCCTCAATAAAGCTTGCCTTGAGTGCTTCAAGTAGTGTGTGCCCG
TCTGTTGTGTGACTCTGGTAACTAGAGATCCCTCAGACCCTTTTAGTCAGTGTGGAAAATCTCTAGCAGG
GCCCGTTTAAACCCGCTGATCAGCCTCGACTGTGCCTTCTAGTTGCCAGCCATCTGTTGTTTGCCCCTCC
CCCGTGCCTTCCTTGACCCTGGAAGGTGCCACTCCCACTGTCCTTTCCTAATAAAATGAGGAAATTGCAT
CGCATTGTCTGAGTAGGTGTCATTCTATTCTGGGGGGTGGGGTGGGGCAGGACAGCAAGGGGGAGGATTG
GGAAGACAATAGCAGGCATGCTGGGGATGCGGTGGGCTCTATGGCTTCTGAGGCGGAAAGAACCAGCTGG
GGCTCTAGGGGGTATCCCC
[124 nt withheld, positions 9050-9173]
C
[91 nt withheld, positions 9175-9265]
A
[49 nt withheld, positions 9267-9315]
CCTTTGACGTTGGAGTCCACGTTCTTT
[37 nt withheld, positions 9343-9379]
ACCCTATCTCGGTCTATTCTTTTGATTTATAAGGGATTTTGCCGATTTCGGCCTATTGGTTAAAAAATGA
GCTGATTTAACAAAAATTTAACGCGAATTAATTCTGTGGAATGTGTGTCAGTTAGGGTGTGGAAAGTCCC
CAGGCTCCCCAGCAGGCAGAAGTATGCAAAGCATGCATCTCAATTAGTCAGCAACCAGGTGTGGAAAGTC
CCCAGGCTCCCCAGCAGGCAGAAGTATGCAAAGCATGCATCTCAATTAGTCAGCAACCATAGTCCCGCCC
CTAACTCCGCCCATCCCGCCCCTAACTCCGCCCAGTTCCGCCCATTCTCCGCCCCATGGCTGACTAATTT
TTTTTATTTATGCAGAGGCCGAGGCCGCCTCTGCCTCTGAGCTATTCCAGAAGTAGTGAGGAGGCTTTTT
TGGAGGCCTAGGCTTTTGCAAAAAGCTCCCGGGAGCTTGTATATCCATTTTCGGATCTGATCAGCACGTG
TTGACAATTAATCATCGGCATAGTATATCGGCATAGTATAATACGACAAGGTGAGGAACTAAACCATGGC
CAAGTTGACCAGTGCCGTTCCGGTGCTCACCGCGCGCGACGTCGCCGGAGCGGTCGAGTTCTGGACCGAC
CGGCTCGGGTTCTCCCGGGACTTCGTGGAGGACGACTTCGCCGGTGTGGTCCGGGACGACGTGACCCTGT
TCATCAGCGCGGTCCAGGACCAGGTGGTGCCGGACAACACCCTGGCCTGGGTGTGGGTGCGCGGCCTGGA
CGAGCTGTACGCCGAGTGGTCGGAGGTCGTGTCCACGAACTTCCGGGACGCCTCCGGGCCGGCCATGACC
GAGATCGGCGAGCAGCCGTGGGGGCGGGAGTTCGCCCTGCGCGACCCGGCCGGCAACTGCGTGCACTTCG
TGGCCGAGGAGCAGGACTGACACGTGCTACGAGATTTCGATTCCACCGCCGCCTTCTATGAAAGGTTGGG
CTTCGGAATCGTTTTCCGGGACGCCGGCTGGATGATCCTCCAGCGCGGGGATCTCATGCTGGAGTTCTTC
GCCCACCCCAACTTGTTTATTGCAGCTTATAATGGTTACAAATAAAGCAATAGCATCACAAATTTCACAA
ATAAAGCATTTTTTTCACTGCATTCTAGTTGTGGTTTGTCCAAACTCATCAATGTATCTTATCATGTCTG
TATACCGTCGACCTCTAGCTAGAGCTTGGCGTAATCATGGTCATAGCTGTTTCCTGTGTGAAATTGTTAT
CCGCTCACAATTCCACACAACATACGAGCCGGAAGCATAAAGTGTAAAGCCTGGGGTGCCTAATGAGTGA
GCTAACTCACATTAATTGCGTTGCGCTCACTGCCCGCTTTCCAGTCGGGAAACCTGTCGTGCCAGCTGCA
TTAATGAATCGGCCAACGCGCGGGGAGAGGCGGTTTGCGTATTGGGCGCTCTTCCGCTTCCTCGCTCACT
GACTCGCTGCGCTCGGTCGTTCGGCTGCGGCGAGCGGTATCAGCTCACTCAAAGGCGGTAATACGGTTAT
CCACAGAATCAGGGGATAACGCAGGAAAGAACATGTGAGCAAAAGGCCAGCAAAAGGCCAGGAACCGTAA
AAAGGCCGCGTTGCTGGCGTTTTTCCATAGGCTCCGCCCCCCTGACGAGCATCACAAAAATCGACGCTCA
AGTCAGAGGTGGCGAAACCCGACAGGACTATAAAGATACCAGGCGTTTCCCCCTGGAAGCTCCCTCGTGC
GCTCTCCTGTTCCGACCCTGCCGCTTACCGGATACCTGTCCGCCTTTCTCCCTTCGGGAAGCGTGGCGCT
TTCTCATAGCTCACGCTGTAGGTATCTCAGTTCGGTGTAGGTCGTTCGCTCCAAGCTGGGCTGTGTGCAC
GAACCCCCCGTTCAGCCCGACCGCTGCGCCTTATCCGGTAACTATCGTCTTGAGTCCAACCCGGTAAGAC
ACGACTTATCGCCACTGGCAGCAGCCACTGGTAACAGGATTAGCAGAGCGAGGTATGTAGGCGGTGCTAC
AGAGTTCTTGAAGTGGTGGCCTAACTACGGCTACACTAGAAGAACAGTATTTGGTATCTGCGCTCTGCTG
AAGCCAGTTACCTTCGGAAAAAGAGTTGGTAGCTCTTGATCCGGCAAACAAACCACCGCTGGTAGCGGTG
GTTTTTTTGTTTGCAAGCAGCAGATTACGCGCAGAAAAAAAGGATCTCAAGAAGATCCTTTGATCTTTTC
TACGGGGTCTGACGCTCAGTGGAACGAAAACTCACGTTAAGGGATTTTGGTCATGAGATTATCAAAAAGG
ATCTTCACCTAGATCCTTTTAAATTAAAAATGAAGTTTTAAATCAATCTAAAGTATATATGAGTAAACTT
GGTCTGACAGTTACCAATGCTTAATCAGTGAGGCACCTATCTCAGCGATCTGTCTATTTCGTTCATCCAT
AGTTGCCTGACTCCCCGTCGTGTAGATAACTACGATACGGGAGGGCTTACCATCTGGCCCCAGTGCTGCA
ATGATACCGCGAGACCCACGCTCACCGGCTCCAGATTTATCAGCAATAAACCAGCCAGCCGGAAGGGCCG
AGCGCAGAAGTGGTCCTGCAACTTTATCCGCCTCCATCCAGTCTATTAATTGTTGCCGGGAAGCTAGAGT
AAGTAGTTCGCCAGTTAATAGTTTGCGCAACGTTGTTGCCATTGCTACAGGCATCGTGGTGTCACGCTCG
TCGTTTGGTATGGCTTCATTCAGCTCCGGTTCCCAACGATCAAGGCGAGTTACATGATCCCCCATGTTGT
GCAAAAAAGCGGTTAGCTCCTTCGGTCCTCCGATCGTTGTCAGAAGTAAGTTGGCCGCAGTGTTATCACT
CATGGTTATGGCAGCACTGCATAATTCTCTTACTGTCATGCCATCCGTAAGATGCTTTTCTGTGACTGGT
GAGTACTCAACCAAGTCATTCTGAGAATAGTGTATGCGGCGACCGAGTTGCTCTTGCCCGGCGTCAATAC
GGGATAATACCGCGCCACATAGCAGAACTTTAAAAGTGCTCATCATTGGAAAACGTTCTTCGGGGCGAAA
ACTCTCAAGGATCTTACCGCTGTTGAGATCCAGTTCGATGTAACCCACTCGTGCACCCAACTGATCTTCA
GCATCTTTTACTTTCACCAGCGTTTCTGGGTGAGCAAAAACAGGAAGGCAAAATGCCGCAAAAAAGGGAA
TAAGGGCGACACGGAAATGTTGAATACTCATACTCTTCCTTTTTCAATATTATTGAAGCATTTATCAGGG
TTATTGTCTCATGAGCGGATACATATTTGAATGTATTTAGAAAAATAAACAAATAGGGGTTCCGCGCACA
TTTCCCCGAAAAGTGCCACCTGAC
Features (pLannotate 1.2.2; 34 found; start..end, strand, type, name):
     31..83      -  misc_feature   bom (fragment): basis of mobility region from pBR322
    238..617     +  enhancer       CMV enhancer: human cytomegalovirus immediate early enhancer
    618..817     +  promoter       CMV promoter: human cytomegalovirus (CMV) immediate early promoter
    835..1015    +  LTR            5' LTR (truncated): truncated 5' long terminal repeat (LTR) from HIV-1
   1062..1187    +  misc_feature   HIV-1 Ψ: packaging signal of human immunodeficiency virus type 1
   1171..1534    +  CDS            HIV-1 gag (fragment): gag protein from human immunodeficiency virus 1; gag
   1680..1913    +  misc_feature   RRE: The Rev response element (RRE) of HIV-1 allows for Rev-dependent mRNA export from the nucleus to the cytoplasm.
   2290..2390    +  CDS            Rev (fragment): human immunodeficiency virus 1 (HIV-1) Rev protein; rev; enhances nuclear export of unspliced and incompletely spliced viral mRNAs
   2440..2557    +  misc_feature   cPPT/CTS: central polypurine tract and central termination sequence of HIV-1
   2610..3198    -  misc_feature   WPRE: woodchuck hepatitis virus posttranscriptional regulatory element
   3201..3222    -  misc_feature   MCS (fragment): pBluescript multiple cloning site
   3229..3825    -  CDS            PuroR (fragment): puromycin N-acetyltransferase; pac from Streptomyces; confers resistance to puromycin
   3837..4337    -  promoter       hPGK promoter: human phosphoglycerate kinase 1 promoter
   4351..4417    +  CDS            small t antigen (fragment): SV40 (simian virus 40) small t antigen
   4424..5602    +  promoter       EF-1α promoter: strong constitutive promoter for human elongation factor EF-1α
   5754..7328    +  CDS            PMPCA: MPPA_HUMAN - Also known as INPP5E, KIAA0123, MPPA. Experimental evidence at protein level: Swiss-Prot protein existence level 1. Substrate recognition and binding subunit of the essential mitochondrial processing protease (MPP), which cleaves the mitochondrial sequence off newly imported precursors proteins. From Homo sapiens (Human).
   8184..8246    +  CDS            nef (fragment): NEF_HV1Z2 - Experimental evidence at protein level: Swiss-Prot protein existence level 1. Extracellular Nef protein targets CD4(+) T-lymphocytes for apoptosis by interacting with CXCR4 surface receptors. From Human immunodeficiency virus type 1 group M subtype D (isolate Z2/CDC-Z34) (HIV-1).
   8248..8560    +  LTR            5' LTR (fragment): 5' long terminal repeat (LTR) from HIV-1
   8568..8748    +  LTR            5' LTR (truncated): truncated 5' long terminal repeat (LTR) from HIV-1
   8780..9004    +  polyA_signal   bGH poly(A) signal: bovine growth hormone polyadenylation signal
   9008..9029    +  promoter       SV40 promoter (fragment): SV40 enhancer and early promoter
   9050..9478    +  rep_origin     f1 ori (sequence partly withheld): f1 bacteriophage origin of replication; arrow indicates direction of (+) strand synthesis
   9492..9821    +  promoter       SV40 promoter: SV40 enhancer and early promoter
   9869..9916    +  promoter       EM7 promoter: synthetic bacterial promoter&nbsp
   9935..10309   +  CDS            BleoR: antibiotic-binding protein; Sh ble from Streptoalloteichus hindustanus; confers resistance to bleomycin, phleomycin, and Zeocin™
  10319..10444   +  CDS            ble (fragment): BLE_KLEPN - Experimental evidence at protein level: Swiss-Prot protein existence level 1. Binding protein with a strong affinity to the bleomycin family of antibiotics. Binds to CL990; an antimitotic-antibiotic compound. From Klebsiella pneumoniae.
  10439..10560   +  polyA_signal   SV40 poly(A) signal: SV40 polyadenylation signal
  10631..10653   -  protein_bind   lac operator (fragment): The lac repressor binds to the lac operator to inhibit transcription in E. coli. This inhibition can be relieved by adding lactose or isopropyl-β-D-thiogalactopyranoside (IPTG). lac repressor encoded by lacI
  10657..10687   -  promoter       lac promoter: promoter for the E. coli lac operon
  10702..10723   -  protein_bind   CAP binding site: CAP binding activates transcription in the presence of cAMP. E. coli catabolite activator protein
  10736..10828   -  CDS            lacI (fragment): lac repressor; lacI; The lac repressor binds to the lac operator to inhibit transcription in E. coli. This inhibition can be relieved by adding lactose or isopropyl-β-D-thiogalactopyranoside (IPTG).
  11011..11599   -  rep_origin     ori: high-copy-number ColE1/pMB1/pBR322/pUC origin of replication
  11770..12630   -  CDS            AmpR: β-lactamase; bla; confers resistance to ampicillin, carbenicillin, and related antibiotics
  12631..12735   -  promoter       AmpR promoter: bla
