[The description below was written by a language model from this plasmid's Addgene catalogue record and pLannotate feature annotations shown in this document.]
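Description:
pJH106 is a lentiviral transfer plasmid built on the pJL163 backbone for expressing an engineered human PMPCA, the substrate-binding alpha subunit of the mitochondrial processing protease. In the insert, the segment between residues 100 and 351 is replaced by a 250-residue XTEN linker, an unstructured hydrophilic polypeptide. This keeps the N-terminal portion and the C-terminal portion through the stop codon while holding overall length roughly constant. The feature table places the PMPCA-matching reading frame downstream of a human EF-1α promoter. The annotation labels the whole span simply as PMPCA and does not mark the XTEN segment separately, and about 850 nt between the end of that annotation and the 3' LTR region carry no annotation.

The viral framework is HIV-1 based. A CMV enhancer/promoter drives a truncated 5' LTR, which is followed by the Ψ packaging signal with a gag fragment, the RRE for Rev-dependent export, and the cPPT/CTS. A 3' LTR region and a bGH polyadenylation signal close the genome. Between the cPPT and the EF-1α promoter, an antisense cassette consisting of the hPGK promoter, a puromycin N-acetyltransferase gene and WPRE allows puromycin selection of transduced cells. Outside the LTRs, the backbone carries an SV40/EM7-driven BleoR cassette, an f1 origin, a high-copy ColE1/pUC origin and AmpR for ampicillin selection in E. coli.

The associated publication concerns proximity-specific ribosome profiling of localized mitochondrial translation. The chimera was therefore probably made to test how the internal PMPCA coding region or its length affects that process, although the record does not describe the specific experiment.
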