Addgene plasmid #243727: pJH106
Purpose: Expresses a chimeric form of PMPCA, where the region between residue 100 and 351 is replaced by a 250-residue XTEN linker
Depositing lab: Jonathan Weissman. Depositing organization: Whitehead Institute for Biomedical Research. Publication: Proximity-specific ribosome profiling reveals the logic of localized mitochondrial translation. Luo J, Khandwala S, Hu J, Lee SY, Hickey KL, Levine ZG, Harper JW, Ting AY, Weissman JS. Cell. 2025 Aug 25:S0092-8674(25)00916-X. doi: 10.1016/j.cell.2025.08.002. PubMed 40876456.
Backbone
  Vector backbone: pJL163
  Backbone manufacturer: Weissman Lab
  Vector type: Lentiviral
Growth in bacteria
  Bacterial resistance: Ampicillin, 100 μg/mL
  Growth temperature: 37°C
  Growth strain: NEB Stable
  Copy number: High Copy
Gene/Insert
  Gene/Insert name: PMPCA(1-100aa)-XTEN250-PMPCA(351aa-stop)
  Species: H. sapiens (human)
  Mutation: The region between residue 100 and 351 of PMPCA is replaced by a 250-residue XTEN linker
  Entrez Gene: PMPCA (a.k.a. Alpha-MPP, CLA1, CPD3, INPP5E, MAS2, P-55, SCAR2)
  Cloning method: Gibson Cloning
Terms and licenses: Academic/Nonprofit Terms; Industry Terms: Not Available to Industry
How to cite: pJH106 was a gift from Jonathan Weissman (Addgene plasmid # 243727 ; http://n2t.net/addgene:243727 ; RRID:Addgene_243727)
